Addgene plasmid #12264: pHRgfpLox
Depositing lab: Didier Trono. Depositing organization: Swiss Federal Institute of Technology (EPFL). Publication: Reversible immortalization of human primary cells by lentivector-mediated transfer of specific genes. Salmon P, Oberholzer J, Occhiodoro T, Morel P, Lou J, Trono D. Mol Ther. 2000 Oct . 2(4):404-14. 10.1006/mthe.2000.0141 PubMed 11020357.
Backbone
  Vector backbone: pHR'
  Backbone size w/o insert (bp): 8985
  Vector type: Mammalian Expression, Lentiviral, Cre/Lox
Growth in bacteria
  Bacterial resistance: Ampicillin, 100 μg/mL
  Growth temperature: 37°C
  Growth strain: Stbl3
  Growth instructions: Use Stbl3 or HB101 to reduce chance of recombination. Grow at 37C
  Copy number: High Copy
Gene/Insert
  Gene/Insert name: eGFP
  Mutation: EGFP, LoxP added to pHR' vector.
  Cloning method: Restriction Enzyme
  Sequencing primers: 5′ CMV Fwd for EGFP; 3′ EGFP_C primer for Lox site
Terms and licenses: Academic/Nonprofit Terms; Industry Terms: Not Available to Industry
Depositor comments: Please note that the full sequence for this plasmid is approximated and not fully verified. Please visit the Trono lab http://tronolab.epfl.ch for cloning strategies, protocols, publications, and more.
How to cite: pHRgfpLox was a gift from Didier Trono (Addgene plasmid # 12264 ; http://n2t.net/addgene:12264 ; RRID:Addgene_12264)
