[The description below was written by a language model from this plasmid's Addgene catalogue record and pLannotate feature annotations shown in this document.]
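Description:
pHRgfpLox is an HIV-1-derived lentiviral transfer vector built on the pHR' backbone, carrying an EGFP reporter and a loxP site so that the integrated provirus can later be removed with Cre recombinase. It is propagated in E. coli as a high-copy plasmid through a ColE1/pUC-type origin with ampicillin selection (AmpR). The catalogue entry recommends recombination-deficient hosts because of the repeated LTR sequences. The plasmid backbone also retains an SV40 promoter followed by gpt fragments and SV40 small t intron/poly(A) sequences, apparently remnants of an older mammalian selection cassette, plus pBR322-derived fragments.

Between the annotated LTRs lie the HIV-1 Ψ packaging signal, a partial gag sequence, the Rev response element for Rev-dependent nuclear export of the genomic RNA, and an internal CMV enhancer/promoter driving EGFP. Downstream of EGFP, after a short nef fragment, a single loxP site sits immediately before the annotated R/U5 portion of the 3' LTR, a position consistent with insertion in the U3 region. Because U3 of the 3' LTR is copied to the 5' LTR during reverse transcription, the integrated provirus should end up flanked by two loxP sites, so Cre expression would excise nearly all of the vector.

The associated publication concerns reversible immortalization of human primary cells by lentivector gene transfer. In that context, this GFP version would serve to track transduction and monitor Cre-mediated excision by loss of fluorescence, though the record does not spell out this role. Virus production requires packaging and envelope functions supplied in trans. The depositor notes that the full sequence is approximate and not fully verified, so the feature coordinates should be treated as provisional.
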