Features (pLannotate 1.2.2; 31 found; start..end, strand, type, name):
      3..332     +  CDS            nef (fragment): NEF_HV1BR - Experimental evidence at protein level: Swiss-Prot protein existence level 1. Extracellular Nef protein targets CD4(+) T-lymphocytes for apoptosis by interacting with CXCR4 surface receptors (PubMed:14990729). From Human immunodeficiency virus type 1 group M subtype B (isolate BRU/LAI) (HIV-1).
    380..637     +  LTR            5' LTR (truncated): truncated 5' long terminal repeat (LTR) from HIV-1
    684..809     +  misc_feature   HIV-1 Ψ: packaging signal of human immunodeficiency virus type 1
    793..1156    +  CDS            HIV-1 gag (fragment): gag protein from human immunodeficiency virus 1; gag
   1302..1535    +  misc_feature   RRE: The Rev response element (RRE) of HIV-1 allows for Rev-dependent mRNA export from the nucleus to the cytoplasm.
   1912..2012    +  CDS            Rev (fragment): human immunodeficiency virus 1 (HIV-1) Rev protein; rev; enhances nuclear export of unspliced and incompletely spliced viral mRNAs
   2013..2033    -  misc_feature   MCS (fragment): pBluescript multiple cloning site
   2043..2346    +  enhancer       CMV enhancer: human cytomegalovirus immediate early enhancer
   2419..2436    -  promoter       CMV promoter (fragment): human cytomegalovirus (CMV) immediate early promoter
   2499..2550    +  promoter       CMVd2 promoter: truncated human cytomegalovirus (CMV) immediate early promoter that yields moderately reduced expression relative to the full-length promoter
   2657..3373    +  CDS            EGFP: EGFP is a basic (constitutively fluorescent) green fluorescent protein published in 1996, derived from Aequorea victoria. It is reported to be a rapidly-maturing weak dimer with moderate acid sensitivity.
   3424..3528    +  CDS            nef (fragment): NEF_HV1LA - Experimental evidence at protein level: Swiss-Prot protein existence level 1. Extracellular Nef protein targets CD4(+) T-lymphocytes for apoptosis by interacting with CXCR4 surface receptors. From Human immunodeficiency virus type 1 group M subtype B (isolate Lai) (HIV-1).
   3549..3582    +  protein_bind   loxP: Cre-mediated recombination occurs in the 8-bp core sequence (GCATACAT). Cre recombinase
   3602..3782    +  LTR            5' LTR (truncated): truncated 5' long terminal repeat (LTR) from HIV-1
   3807..3825    -  promoter       SP6 promoter: promoter for bacteriophage SP6 RNA polymerase
   4053..4332    +  CDS            TcR (fragment): tetracycline efflux protein; tet; confers resistance to tetracycline
   4333..4381    -  misc_feature   bom (fragment): basis of mobility region from pBR322
   4483..4518    -  CDS            rop (fragment): Rop protein, which maintains plasmids at low copy number; rop
   4613..4717    +  promoter       AmpR promoter: bla
   4718..5578    +  CDS            AmpR: β-lactamase; bla; confers resistance to ampicillin, carbenicillin, and related antibiotics
   5749..6337    +  rep_origin     ori: high-copy-number ColE1/pMB1/pBR322/pUC origin of replication
   6520..6576    +  CDS            lacI (fragment): lac repressor; lacI; The lac repressor binds to the lac operator to inhibit transcription in E. coli. This inhibition can be relieved by adding lactose or isopropyl-β-D-thiogalactopyranoside (IPTG).
   6583..6912    +  promoter       SV40 promoter: SV40 enhancer and early promoter
   7112..7231    +  CDS            gpt (fragment): XGPT_ECOLI - Also known as gpp, gxu. Experimental evidence at protein level: Swiss-Prot protein existence level 1. Purine salvage pathway enzyme that catalyzes the transfer of the ribosyl-5-phosphate group from 5-phospho-alpha-D-ribose 1- diphosphate (PRPP) to the N9 position of the 6-oxopurines guanine and xanthine to form the corresponding ribonucleotides GMP (guanosine 5'- monophosphate) and XMP (xanthosine 5'-monophosphate), with the release of PPi. To a lesser extent, also acts on hypoxanthine (PubMed:9100006, PubMed:3886014). Does not ribophosphorylate adenine (PubMed:3886014). From Esch
   7231..7566    +  CDS            gpt (fragment): XGPT_ECOLI - Also known as gpp, gxu. Experimental evidence at protein level: Swiss-Prot protein existence level 1. Purine salvage pathway enzyme that catalyzes the transfer of the ribosyl-5-phosphate group from 5-phospho-alpha-D-ribose 1- diphosphate (PRPP) to the N9 position of the 6-oxopurines guanine and xanthine to form the corresponding ribonucleotides GMP (guanosine 5'- monophosphate) and XMP (xanthosine 5'-monophosphate), with the release of PPi. To a lesser extent, also acts on hypoxanthine (PubMed:9100006, PubMed:3886014). Does not ribophosphorylate adenine (PubMed:3886014). From Esch
   7661..7966    +  CDS            frsA (fragment): FRSA_ECOLI - Also known as yafA. Experimental evidence at protein level: Swiss-Prot protein existence level 1. Catalyzes the hydrolysis of esters (PubMed:15808744). Displays esterase activity toward pNP-butyrate (PubMed:15808744). May stimulate mixed-acid fermentation by acting as a fermentation/respiration switch that down-regulates respiration and up- regulates fermentation rates (PubMed:15169777). From Escherichia coli (strain K12).
   7970..8044    +  CDS            small t antigen (fragment): SV40 (simian virus 40) small t antigen
   8046..8111    +  intron         small t intron: SV40 (simian virus 40) small t antigen intron
   8241..8261    +  CDS            SV40 NLS: nuclear localization signal of SV40 (simian virus 40) large T antigen
   8580..8663    +  CDS            large T antigen (fragment): large T antigen from SV40 (simian virus 40)
   8686..8820    +  polyA_signal   SV40 poly(A) signal: SV40 polyadenylation signal
>Addgene plasmid #12264 | pHRgfpLox | depositor full sequence | sequence record 7276 | Author sequence
AGTTGGAAGGGCTAATTCACTCCCAAAGAAGACAAGATATCCTTGATCTGTGGATCTACCACACACAAGG
CTACTTCCCTGATTAGCAGAACTACACACCAGGGCCAGGGGTCAGATATCCACTGACCTTTGGATGGTGC
TACAAGCTAGTACCAGTTGAGCCAGATAAGGTAGAAGAGGCCAATAAAGGAGAGAACACCAGCTTGTTAC
ACCCTGTGAGCCTGCATGGGATGGATGACCCGGAGAGAGAAGTGTTAGAGTGGAGGTTTGACAGCCGCCT
AGCATTTCATCACGTGGCCCGAGAGCTGCATCCGGAGTACTTCAAGAACTGCTGATATCGAGCTTGCTAC
AAGGGACTTTCCGCTGGGGACTTTCCAGGGAGGCGTGGCCTGGGCGGGACTGGGGAGTGGCGAGCCCTCA
GATCCTGCATATAAGCAGCTGCTTTTTGCCTGTACTGGGTCTCTCTGGTTAGACCAGATCTGAGCCTGGG
AGCTCTCTGGCTAACTAGGGAACCCACTGCTTAAGCCTCAATAAAGCTTGCCTTGAGTGCTTCAAGTAGT
GTGTGCCCGTCTGTTGTGTGACTCTGGTAACTAGAGATCCCTCAGACCCTTTTAGTCAGTGTGGAAAATC
TCTAGCAGTGGCGCCCGAACAGGGACTTGAAAGCGAAAGGGAAACCAGAGGAGCTCTCTCGACGCAGGAC
TCGGCTTGCTGAAGCGCGCACGGCAAGAGGCGAGGGGCGGCGACTGGTGAGTACGCCAAAAATTTTGACT
AGCGGAGGCTAGAAGGAGAGAGATGGGTGCGAGAGCGTCAGTATTAAGCGGGGGAGAATTAGATCGCGAT
GGGAAAAAATTCGGTTAAGGCCAGGGGGAAAGAAAAAATATAAATTAAAACATATAGTATGGGCAAGCAG
GGAGCTAGAACGATTCGCAGTTAATCCTGGCCTGTTAGAAACATCAGAAGGCTGTAGACAAATACTGGGA
CAGCTACAACCATCCCTTCAGACAGGATCAGAAGAACTTAGATCATTATATAATACAGTAGCAACCCTCT
ATTGTGTGCATCAAAGGATAGAGATAAAAGACACCAAGGAAGCTTTAGACAAGATAGAGGAAGAGCAAAA
CAAAAGTAAGACCACCGCACAGCAAGCGGCCGCTGATCTTCAGACCTGGAGGAGGAGATATGAGGGACAA
TTGGAGAAGTGAATTATATAAATATAAAGTAGTAAAAATTGAACCATTAGGAGTAGCACCCACCAAGGCA
AAGAGAAGAGTGGTGCAGAGAGAAAAAAGAGCAGTGGGAATAGGAGCTTTGTTCCTTGGGTTCTTGGGAG
CAGCAGGAAGCACTATGGGCGCAGCGTCAATGACGCTGACGGTACAGGCCAGACAATTATTGTCTGGTAT
AGTGCAGCAGCAGAACAATTTGCTGAGGGCTATTGAGGCGCAACAGCATCTGTTGCAACTCACAGTCTGG
GGCATCAAGCAGCTCCAGGCAAGAATCCTGGCTGTGGAAAGATACCTAAAGGATCAACAGCTCCTGGGGA
TTTGGGGTTGCTCTGGAAAACTCATTTGCACCACTGCTGTGCCTTGGAATGCTAGTTGGAGTAATAAATC
TCTGGAACAGATTTGGAATCACACGACCTGGATGGAGTGGGACAGAGAAATTAACAATTACACAAGCTTA
ATACACTCCTTAATTGAAGAATCGCAAAACCAGCAAGAAAAGAATGAACAAGAATTATTGGAATTAGATA
AATGGGCAAGTTTGTGGAATTGGTTTAACATAACAAATTGGCTGTGGTATATAAAATTATTCATAATGAT
AGTAGGAGGCTTGGTAGGTTTAAGAATAGTTTTTGCTGTACTTTCTATAGTGAATAGAGTTAGGCAGGGA
TATTCACCATTATCGTTTCAGACCCACCTCCCAACCCCGAGGGGACCCGACAGGCCCGAAGGAATAGAAG
AAGAAGGTGGAGAGAGAGACAGAGACAGATCCATTCGATTAGTGAACGGATCTCGACGGTATCGATAAGC
TTGGGAGTTCCGCGTTACATAACTTACGGTAAATGGCCCGCCTGGCTGACCGCCCAACGACCCCCGCCCA
TTGACGTCAATAATGACGTATGTTCCCATAGTAACGCCAATAGGGACTTTCCATTGACGTCAATGGGTGG
AGTATTTACGGTAAACTGCCCACTTGGCAGTACATCAAGTGTATCATATGCCAAGTACGCCCCCTATTGA
CGTCAATGACGGTAAATGGCCCGCCTGGCATTATGCCCAGTACATGACCTTACGGGACTTTCCTACTTGG
CAGTACATCTACGTATTAGTCATCGCTATTACCATGGTGATGCGGTTTTGGCAGTACACCAATGGGCGTG
GATAGCGGTTTGACTCACGGGGATTTCCAAGTCTCCACCCCATTGACGTCAATGGGAGTTTGTTTTGGCA
CCAAAATCAACGGGACTTTCCAAAATGTCGTAACAACTCCGCCCCATTGACGCAAATGGGCGGTAGGCGT
GTACGGTGGGAGGTCTATATAAGCAGAGCTCGTTTAGTGAACCGTCAGATCGCCTGGAGACGCCATCCAC
GCTGTTTTGACCTCCATAGAAGACACCGACTCTAGCTAGAGGATCCTAGCGCTACCGGTCGCCACCATGG
TGAGCAAGGGCGAGGAGCTGTTCACCGGGGTGGTGCCCATCCTGGTCGAGCTGGACGGCGACGTAAACGG
CCACAAGTTCAGCGTGTCCGGCGAGGGCGAGGGCGATGCCACCTACGGCAAGCTGACCCTGAAGTTCATC
TGCACCACCGGCAAGCTGCCCGTGCCCTGGCCCACCCTCGTGACCACCCTGACCTACGGCGTGCAGTGCT
TCAGCCGCTACCCCGACCACATGAAGCAGCACGACTTCTTCAAGTCCGCCATGCCCGAAGGCTACGTCCA
GGAGCGCACCATCTTCTTCAAGGACGACGGCAACTACAAGACCCGCGCCGAGGTGAAGTTCGAGGGCGAC
ACCCTGGTGAACCGCATCGAGCTGAAGGGCATCGACTTCAAGGAGGACGGCAACATCCTGGGGCACAAGC
TGGAGTACAACTACAACAGCCACAACGTCTATATCATGGCCGACAAGCAGAAGAACGGCATCAAGGTGAA
CTTCAAGATCCGCCACAACATCGAGGACGGCAGCGTGCAGCTCGCCGACCACTACCAGCAGAACACCCCC
ATCGGCGACGGCCCCGTGCTGCTGCCCGACAACCACTACCTGAGCACCCAGTCCGCCCTGAGCAAAGACC
CCAACGAGAAGCGCGATCACATGGTCCTGCTGGAGTTCGTGACCGCCGCCGGGATCACTCTCGGCATGGA
CGAGCTGTACAAGTCCGGACTCAGATCTCGAGCTCAAGCTTCGAATTAATTCTGCAGTCGACGGTACCTT
TAAGACCAATGACTTACAAGGCAGCTGTAGATCTTAGCCACTTTTTAAAAGAAAAGGGGGGACTGGAAGG
GCTAATTCACTCCCAACGAAGACAAGATGGGATCAATTCACCATGGGAATAACTTCGTATAGCATACATT
ATACGAAGTTATGCTGCTTTTTGCTTGTACTGGGTCTCTCTGGTTAGACCAGATCTGAGCCTGGGAGCTC
TCTGGCTAACTAGGGAACCCACTGCTTAAGCCTCAATAAAGCTTGCCTTGAGTGCTTCAAGTAGTGTGTG
CCCGTCTGTTGTGTGACTCTGGTAACTAGAGATCCCTCAGACCCTTTTAGTCAGTGTGGAAAATCTCTAG
CAGCATCTAGAATTAATTCCGTGTATTCTATAGTGTCACCTAAATCGTATGTGTATGATACATAAGGTTA
TGTATTAATTGTAGCCGCGTTCTAACGACAATATGTACAAGCCTAATTGTGTAGCATCTGGCTTACTGAA
GCAGACCCTATCATCTCTCTCGTAAACTGCCGTCAGAGTCGGTTTGGTTGGACGAACCTTCTGAGTTTCT
GGTAACGCCGTCCCGCACCCGGAAATGGTCAGCGAACCAATCAGCAGGGTCATCGCTAGCCAGATCCTCT
ACGCCGGACGCATCGTGGCCGGCATCACCGGCGCCACAGGTGCGGTTGCTGGCGCCTATATCGCCGACAT
CACCGATGGGGAAGATCGGGCTCGCCACTTCGGGCTCATGAGCGCTTGTTTCGGCGTGGGTATGGTGGCA
GGCCCCGTGGCCGGGGGACTGTTGGGCGCCATCTCCTTGCATGCACCATTCCTTGCGGCGGCGGTGCTCA
ACGGCCTCAACCTACTACTGGGCTGCTTCCTAATGCAGGAGTCGCATAAGGGAGAGCGTCGAATGGTGCA
CTCTCAGTACAATCTGCTCTGATGCCGCATAGTTAAGCCAGCCCCGACACCCGCCAACACCCGCTGACGC
GCCCTGACGGGCTTGTCTGCTCCCGGCATCCGCTTACAGACAAGCTGTGACCGTCTCCGGGAGCTGCATG
TGTCAGAGGTTTTCACCGTCATCACCGAAACGCGCGAGACGAAAGGGCCTCGTGATACGCCTATTTTTAT
AGGTTAATGTCATGATAATAATGGTTTCTTAGACGTCAGGTGGCACTTTTCGGGGAAATGTGCGCGGAAC
CCCTATTTGTTTATTTTTCTAAATACATTCAAATATGTATCCGCTCATGAGACAATAACCCTGATAAATG
CTTCAATAATATTGAAAAAGGAAGAGTATGAGTATTCAACATTTCCGTGTCGCCCTTATTCCCTTTTTTG
CGGCATTTTGCCTTCCTGTTTTTGCTCACCCAGAAACGCTGGTGAAAGTAAAAGATGCTGAAGATCAGTT
GGGTGCACGAGTGGGTTACATCGAACTGGATCTCAACAGCGGTAAGATCCTTGAGAGTTTTCGCCCCGAA
GAACGTTTTCCAATGATGAGCACTTTTAAAGTTCTGCTATGTGGCGCGGTATTATCCCGTATTGACGCCG
GGCAAGAGCAACTCGGTCGCCGCATACACTATTCTCAGAATGACTTGGTTGAGTACTCACCAGTCACAGA
AAAGCATCTTACGGATGGCATGACAGTAAGAGAATTATGCAGTGCTGCCATAACCATGAGTGATAACACT
GCGGCCAACTTACTTCTGACAACGATCGGAGGACCGAAGGAGCTAACCGCTTTTTTGCACAACATGGGGG
ATCATGTAACTCGCCTTGATCGTTGGGAACCGGAGCTGAATGAAGCCATACCAAACGACGAGCGTGACAC
CACGATGCCTGTAGCAATGGCAACAACGTTGCGCAAACTATTAACTGGCGAACTACTTACTCTAGCTTCC
CGGCAACAATTAATAGACTGGATGGAGGCGGATAAAGTTGCAGGACCACTTCTGCGCTCGGCCCTTCCGG
CTGGCTGGTTTATTGCTGATAAATCTGGAGCCGGTGAGCGTGGGTCTCGCGGTATCATTGCAGCACTGGG
GCCAGATGGTAAGCCCTCCCGTATCGTAGTTATCTACACGACGGGGAGTCAGGCAACTATGGATGAACGA
AATAGACAGATCGCTGAGATAGGTGCCTCACTGATTAAGCATTGGTAACTGTCAGACCAAGTTTACTCAT
ATATACTTTAGATTGATTTAAAACTTCATTTTTAATTTAAAAGGATCTAGGTGAAGATCCTTTTTGATAA
TCTCATGACCAAAATCCCTTAACGTGAGTTTTCGTTCCACTGAGCGTCAGACCCCGTAGAAAAGATCAAA
GGATCTTCTTGAGATCCTTTTTTTCTGCGCGTAATCTGCTGCTTGCAAACAAAAAAACCACCGCTACCAG
CGGTGGTTTGTTTGCCGGATCAAGAGCTACCAACTCTTTTTCCGAAGGTAACTGGCTTCAGCAGAGCGCA
GATACCAAATACTGTCCTTCTAGTGTAGCCGTAGTTAGGCCACCACTTCAAGAACTCTGTAGCACCGCCT
ACATACCTCGCTCTGCTAATCCTGTTACCAGTGGCTGCTGCCAGTGGCGATAAGTCGTGTCTTACCGGGT
TGGACTCAAGACGATAGTTACCGGATAAGGCGCAGCGGTCGGGCTGAACGGGGGGTTCGTGCACACAGCC
CAGCTTGGAGCGAACGACCTACACCGAACTGAGATACCTACAGCGTGAGCATTGAGAAAGCGCCACGCTT
CCCGAAGGGAGAAAGGCGGACAGGTATCCGGTAAGCGGCAGGGTCGGAACAGGAGAGCGCACGAGGGAGC
TTCCAGGGGGAAACGCCTGGTATCTTTATAGTCCTGTCGGGTTTCGCCACCTCTGACTTGAGCGTCGATT
TTTGTGATGCTCGTCAGGGGGGCGGAGCCTATGGAAAAACGCCAGCAACGCGGCCTTTTTACGGTTCCTG
GCCTTTTGCTGGCCTTTTGCTCACATGTTCTTTCCTGCGTTATCCCCTGATTCTGTGGATAACCGTATTA
CCGCCTTTGAGTGAGCTGATACCGCTCGCCGCAGCCGAACGACCGAGCGCAGCGAGTCAGTGAGCGAGGA
AGCGGAAGAGCGCCCAATACGCAAACCGCCTCTCCCCGCGCGTTGGCCGATTCATTAATGCAGCTGTGGA
ATGTGTGTCAGTTAGGGTGTGGAAAGTCCCCAGGCTCCCCAGCAGGCAGAAGTATGCAAAGCATGCATCT
CAATTAGTCAGCAACCAGGTGTGGAAAGTCCCCAGGCTCCCCAGCAGGCAGAAGTATGCAAAGCATGCAT
CTCAATTAGTCAGCAACCATAGTCCCGCCCCTAACTCCGCCCATCCCGCCCCTAACTCCGCCCAGTTCCG
CCCATTCTCCGCCCCATGGCTGACTAATTTTTTTTATTTATGCAGAGGCCGAGGCCGCCTCGGCCTCTGA
GCTATTCCAGAAGTAGTGAGGAGGCTTTTTTGGAGGCCTAGGCTTTTGCAAAAAGCTTGGACACAAGACA
GGCTTGCGAGATATGTTTGAGAATACCACTTTATCCCGCGTCAGGGAGAGGCAGTGCGTAAAAAGACGCG
GACTCATGTGAAATACTGGTTTTTAGTGCGCCAGATCTCTATAATCTCGCGCAACCTATTTTCCCCTCGA
ACACTTTTTAAGCCGTAGATAAACAGGCTGGGACACTTCACATGAGCGAAAAATACATCGTCACCTGGGA
CATGTTGCAGATCCATGCACGTAAACTCGCAAGCCGACTGATGCCTTCTGAACAATGGAAAGGCATTATT
GCCGTAAGCCGTGGCGGTCTGTACCGGGTGCGTTACTGGCGCGTGAACTGGGTATTCGTCATGTCGATAC
CGTTTGTATTTCCAGCTACGATCACGACAACCAGCGCGAGCTTAAAGTGCTGAAACGCGCAGAAGGCGAT
GGCGAAGGCTTCATCGTTATTGATGACCTGGTGGATACCGGTGGTACTGCGGTTGCGATTCGTGAAATGT
ATCCAAAAGCGCACTTTGTCACCATCTTCGCAAAACCGGCTGGTCGTCCGCTGGTTGATGACTATGTTGT
TGATATCCCGCAAGATACCTGGATTGAACAGCCGTGGGATATGGGCGTCGTATTCGTCCCGCCAATCTCC
GGTCGCTAATCTTTTCAACGCCTGGCACTGCCGGGCGTTGTTCTTTTTAACTTCAGGCGGGTTACAATAG
TTTCCAGTAAGTATTCTGGAGGCTGCATCCATGACACAGGCAAACCTGAGCGAAACCCTGTTCAAACCCC
GCTTTAAACATCCTGAAACCTCGACGCTAGTCCGCCGCTTTAATCACGGCGCACAACCGCCTGTGCAGTC
GGCCCTTGATGGTAAAACCATCCCTCACTGGTATCGCATGATTAACCGTCTGATGTGGATCTGGCGCGGC
ATTGACCCACGCGAAATCCTCGACGTCCAGGCACGTATTGTGATGAGCGATGCCGAACGTACCGACGATG
ATTTATACGATACGGTGATTGGCTACCGTGGCGGCAACTGGATTTATGAGTGGGCCCCGGATCTTTGTGA
AGGAACCTTACTTCTGTGGTGTGACATAATTGGACAAACTACCTACAGAGATTTAAAGCTCTAAGGTAAA
TATAAAATTTTTAAGTGTATAATGTGTTAAACTACTGATTCTAATTGTTTGTGTATTTTAGATTCCAACC
TATGGAACTGATGAATGGGAGCAGTGGTGGAATGCCTTTAATGAGGAAAACCTGTTTTGCTCAGAAGAAA
TGCCATCTAGTGATGATGAGGCTACTGCTGACTCTCAACATTCTACTCCTCCAAAAAAGAAGAGAAAGGT
AGAAGACCCCAAGGACTTTCCTTCAGAATTGCTAAGTTTTTTGAGTCATGCTGTGTTTAGTAATAGAACT
CTTGCTTGCTTTGCTATTTACACCACAAAGGAAAAAGCTGCACTGCTATACAAGAAAATTATGGAAAAAT
ATTCTGTAACCTTTATAAGTAGGCATAACAGTTATAATCATAACATACTGTTTTTTCTTACTCCACACAG
GCATAGAGTGTCTGCTATTAATAACTATGCTCAAAAATTGTGTACCTTTAGCTTTTTAATTTGTAAAGGG
GTTAATAAGGAATATTTGATGTATAGTGCCTTGACTAGAGATCATAATCAGCCATACCACATTTGTAGAG
GTTTTACTTGCTTTAAAAAACCTCCCACACCTCCCCCTGAACCTGAAACATAAAATGAATGCAATTGTTG
TTGTTAACTTGTTTATTGCAGCTTATAATGGTTACAAATAAAGCAATAGCATCACAAATTTCACAAATAA
AGCATTTTTTTCACTGCATTCTAGTTGTGGTTTGTCCAAACTCATCAATGTATCTTATCATGTCTGGATC
AACTGGATAACTCAAGCTAACCAAAATCATCCCAAACTTCCCACCCCATACCCTATTACCACTGCCAATT
ACCTAGTGGTTTCATTTACTCTAAACCTGTGATTCCTCTGAATTATTTTCATTTTAAAGAAATTGTATTT
GTTAAATATGTACTACAAACTTAGT
