>Addgene plasmid #12264 | pHRgfpLox | addgene partial sequence | sequence record 18798 | EGFP-C 5'-CATGGTCCTGCTGGAGTTCGTG-3'
CTTCGAATTAATTCTGCAGTCGACGGTACCTTTAAGACCAATGACTTACAAGGCAGCTGTAGATCTTAGC
CACTTTTTAAAAGAAAAGGGGGGACTGGAAGGGCTAATTCACTCCCAACGAAGACAAGATGGGATCAATT
CACCATGGGAATAACTTCGTATAGCATACATTATACGAAGTTATGCTGCTTTTTGCTTGTACTGGGTCTC
TCTGGTTAGACCAGATCTGAGCCTGGGAGCTCTCTGGCTAACTAGGGAACCCACTGCTTAAGCCTCAATA
AAGCTTGCCTTGAGTGCTTCAAGTAGTGTGTGCCCGTCTGTTGTGTGACTCTGGTAACTAGAGATCCCTC
AGACCCTTTTAGTCAGTGTGGAAAATCTCTAGCAGCATCTAGAATTAATTCCGTGTATTCTATAGTGTCA
CCTAAATCGTATGTGTATGATACATAATGTTATGTATTAATTGTAGCCGCGTTCTAACGACAATATGTAC
AAGCCTAATTGTGTAGCATCTGGCTTACTGAAACAGACCCTATCATCTCTCTCGTAAACTGCCGTCAGAA
TCGGTTTGGTTGGACGAACCTTCTGAATTTCTGG
